Addgene plasmid #92292: pY116 (pcDNA3.1-huMb2Cpf1)
Purpose: Expression of humanized Mb2Cpf1
Depositing lab: Feng Zhang.
Backbone
  Vector backbone: pcDNA3.1
  Backbone size w/o insert (bp): 5500
  Total vector size (bp): 10000
  Vector type: Mammalian Expression
Growth in bacteria
  Bacterial resistance: Ampicillin, 100 μg/mL
  Growth temperature: 37°C
  Growth strain: NEB Stable
  Copy number: High Copy
Gene/Insert
  Gene/Insert name: huMb2Cpf1
  Species: Moraxella bovoculi AAX08_00205
  Insert size (bp): 3753
  Tag / fusion protein: NLS (N terminal on insert); NLS-3xHA (C terminal on insert)
Resource information
  A portion of this plasmid was derived from a plasmid made by: Cloned by GenScript
Terms and licenses: Academic/Nonprofit Terms; Industry Terms: Not Available to Industry
How to cite: pY116 (pcDNA3.1-huMb2Cpf1) was a gift from Feng Zhang (Addgene plasmid # 92292 ; http://n2t.net/addgene:92292 ; RRID:Addgene_92292)
