[The description below was written by a language model from this plasmid's Addgene catalogue record and pLannotate feature annotations shown in this document.]
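Description:
pY116 (pcDNA3.1-huMb2Cpf1) is a mammalian expression plasmid built on the pcDNA3.1 backbone for producing a human codon-optimized ("humanized") version of the Cpf1 (Cas12a) nuclease from Moraxella bovoculi strain AAX08_00205. It is maintained in E. coli as a high-copy plasmid through a ColE1/pUC-type origin and is selected with ampicillin via the β-lactamase gene and its native promoter. An f1 origin is also present. The catalogue lists a total size of about 10 kb, whereas the sequenced record behind the feature table is 9,347 nt.

The expression cassette consists of the CMV immediate-early enhancer and promoter, followed by a T7 promoter that would allow in vitro transcription, then the roughly 3.75 kb huMb2Cpf1 coding sequence, and finally the bovine growth hormone polyadenylation signal. The nuclease ORF itself was not annotated by the automated feature caller, but it corresponds to the unannotated gap between the T7 promoter and the 3xHA tag. According to the catalogue, the protein carries a nuclear localization signal at its N terminus and an NLS-3xHA fusion at its C terminus, directing it to the nucleus and allowing detection with anti-HA antibodies. A second cassette with the SV40 early promoter, the neomycin phosphotransferase gene and the SV40 poly(A) signal provides G418 selection in mammalian cells. Small annotated fragments of ble, lacI, bom and an HIV-1 LTR appear to be backbone remnants or short sequence matches rather than functional elements.

The plasmid supplies only the nuclease. No guide RNA cassette is annotated, so a crRNA would have to be provided separately for genome-editing experiments or for characterising Cpf1 orthologs in mammalian cells.
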