Features (pLannotate 1.2.2; 20 found; start..end, strand, type, name):
     19..348     +  promoter       SV40 promoter: SV40 enhancer and early promoter
    415..1206    +  CDS            neo: KKA2_KLEPN - Also known as kan, nptII. Experimental evidence at protein level: Swiss-Prot protein existence level 1. Resistance to kanamycin, neomycin, paromomycin, ribostamycin, butirosin and gentamicin B. From Klebsiella pneumoniae.
   1230..1388    +  CDS            ble (fragment): BLE_KLEPN - Experimental evidence at protein level: Swiss-Prot protein existence level 1. Binding protein with a strong affinity to the bleomycin family of antibiotics. Binds to CL990; an antimitotic-antibiotic compound. From Klebsiella pneumoniae.
   1383..1504    +  polyA_signal   SV40 poly(A) signal: SV40 polyadenylation signal
   1577..1593    -  protein_bind   lac operator: The lac repressor binds to the lac operator to inhibit transcription in E. coli. This inhibition can be relieved by adding lactose or isopropyl-β-D-thiogalactopyranoside (IPTG). lac repressor encoded by lacI
   1601..1631    -  promoter       lac promoter: promoter for the E. coli lac operon
   1646..1667    -  protein_bind   CAP binding site: CAP binding activates transcription in the presence of cAMP. E. coli catabolite activator protein
   1680..1772    -  CDS            lacI (fragment): lac repressor; lacI; The lac repressor binds to the lac operator to inhibit transcription in E. coli. This inhibition can be relieved by adding lactose or isopropyl-β-D-thiogalactopyranoside (IPTG).
   1955..2543    -  rep_origin     ori: high-copy-number ColE1/pMB1/pBR322/pUC origin of replication
   2714..3574    -  CDS            AmpR: β-lactamase; bla; confers resistance to ampicillin, carbenicillin, and related antibiotics
   3575..3679    -  promoter       AmpR promoter: bla
   3738..3790    -  misc_feature   bom (fragment): basis of mobility region from pBR322
   3945..4324    +  enhancer       CMV enhancer: human cytomegalovirus immediate early enhancer
   4325..4528    +  promoter       CMV promoter: human cytomegalovirus (CMV) immediate early promoter
   4524..4557    +  LTR            5' LTR (truncated) (fragment): truncated 5' long terminal repeat (LTR) from HIV-1
   4573..4591    +  promoter       T7 promoter: promoter for bacteriophage T7 RNA polymerase
   8494..8574    +  CDS            3xHA: three tandem HA epitope tags
   8654..8878    +  polyA_signal   bGH poly(A) signal: bovine growth hormone polyadenylation signal
   8882..8903    +  promoter       SV40 promoter (fragment): SV40 enhancer and early promoter
   8924..5       +  rep_origin     f1 ori (across the origin) (sequence partly withheld): f1 bacteriophage origin of replication; arrow indicates direction of (+) strand synthesis
>Addgene plasmid #92292 | pY116 (pcDNA3.1-huMb2Cpf1) | addgene full sequence | sequence record 181491 | Addgene NGS Result
GAATTAATTCTGTGGAATGTGTGTCAGTTAGGGTGTGGAAAGTCCCCAGGCTCCCCAGCAGGCAGAAGTA
TGCAAAGCATGCATCTCAATTAGTCAGCAACCAGGTGTGGAAAGTCCCCAGGCTCCCCAGCAGGCAGAAG
TATGCAAAGCATGCATCTCAATTAGTCAGCAACCATAGTCCCGCCCCTAACTCCGCCCATCCCGCCCCTA
ACTCCGCCCAGTTCCGCCCATTCTCCGCCCCATGGCTGACTAATTTTTTTTATTTATGCAGAGGCCGAGG
CCGCCTCTGCCTCTGAGCTATTCCAGAAGTAGTGAGGAGGCTTTTTTGGAGGCCTAGGCTTTTGCAAAAA
GCTCCCGGGAGCTTGTATATCCATTTTCGGATCTGATCAAGAGACAGGATGAGGATCGTTTCGCATGATT
GAACAAGATGGATTGCACGCAGGTTCTCCGGCCGCTTGGGTGGAGAGGCTATTCGGCTATGACTGGGCAC
AACAGACAATCGGCTGCTCTGATGCCGCCGTGTTCCGGCTGTCAGCGCAGGGGCGCCCGGTTCTTTTTGT
CAAGACCGACCTGTCCGGTGCCCTGAATGAACTGCAGGACGAGGCAGCGCGGCTATCGTGGCTGGCCACG
ACGGGCGTTCCTTGCGCAGCTGTGCTCGACGTTGTCACTGAAGCGGGAAGGGACTGGCTGCTATTGGGCG
AAGTGCCGGGGCAGGATCTCCTGTCATCTCACCTTGCTCCTGCCGAGAAAGTATCCATCATGGCTGATGC
AATGCGGCGGCTGCATACGCTTGATCCGGCTACCTGCCCATTCGACCACCAAGCGAAACATCGCATCGAG
CGAGCACGTACTCGGATGGAAGCCGGTCTTGTCGATCAGGATGATCTGGACGAAGAGCATCAGGGGCTCG
CGCCAGCCGAACTGTTCGCCAGGCTCAAGGCGCGCATGCCCGACGGCGAGGATCTCGTCGTGACCCATGG
CGATGCCTGCTTGCCGAATATCATGGTGGAAAATGGCCGCTTTTCTGGATTCATCGACTGTGGCCGGCTG
GGTGTGGCGGACCGCTATCAGGACATAGCGTTGGCTACCCGTGATATTGCTGAAGAGCTTGGCGGCGAAT
GGGCTGACCGCTTCCTCGTGCTTTACGGTATCGCCGCTCCCGATTCGCAGCGCATCGCCTTCTATCGCCT
TCTTGACGAGTTCTTCTGAGCGGGACTCTGGGGTTCGAAATGACCGACCAAGCGACGCCCAACCTGCCAT
CACGAGATTTCGATTCCACCGCCGCCTTCTATGAAAGGTTGGGCTTCGGAATCGTTTTCCGGGACGCCGG
CTGGATGATCCTCCAGCGCGGGGATCTCATGCTGGAGTTCTTCGCCCACCCCAACTTGTTTATTGCAGCT
TATAATGGTTACAAATAAAGCAATAGCATCACAAATTTCACAAATAAAGCATTTTTTTCACTGCATTCTA
GTTGTGGTTTGTCCAAACTCATCAATGTATCTTATCATGTCTGTATACCGTCGACCTCTAGCTAGAGCTT
GGCGTAATCATGGTCATAGCTGTTTCCTGTGTGAAATTGTTATCCGCTCACAATTCCACACAACATACGA
GCCGGAAGCATAAAGTGTAAAGCCTGGGGTGCCTAATGAGTGAGCTAACTCACATTAATTGCGTTGCGCT
CACTGCCCGCTTTCCAGTCGGGAAACCTGTCGTGCCAGCTGCATTAATGAATCGGCCAACGCGCGGGGAG
AGGCGGTTTGCGTATTGGGCGCTCTTCCGCTTCCTCGCTCACTGACTCGCTGCGCTCGGTCGTTCGGCTG
CGGCGAGCGGTATCAGCTCACTCAAAGGCGGTAATACGGTTATCCACAGAATCAGGGGATAACGCAGGAA
AGAACATGTGAGCAAAAGGCCAGCAAAAGGCCAGGAACCGTAAAAAGGCCGCGTTGCTGGCGTTTTTCCA
TAGGCTCCGCCCCCCTGACGAGCATCACAAAAATCGACGCTCAAGTCAGAGGTGGCGAAACCCGACAGGA
CTATAAAGATACCAGGCGTTTCCCCCTGGAAGCTCCCTCGTGCGCTCTCCTGTTCCGACCCTGCCGCTTA
CCGGATACCTGTCCGCCTTTCTCCCTTCGGGAAGCGTGGCGCTTTCTCATAGCTCACGCTGTAGGTATCT
CAGTTCGGTGTAGGTCGTTCGCTCCAAGCTGGGCTGTGTGCACGAACCCCCCGTTCAGCCCGACCGCTGC
GCCTTATCCGGTAACTATCGTCTTGAGTCCAACCCGGTAAGACACGACTTATCGCCACTGGCAGCAGCCA
CTGGTAACAGGATTAGCAGAGCGAGGTATGTAGGCGGTGCTACAGAGTTCTTGAAGTGGTGGCCTAACTA
CGGCTACACTAGAAGAACAGTATTTGGTATCTGCGCTCTGCTGAAGCCAGTTACCTTCGGAAAAAGAGTT
GGTAGCTCTTGATCCGGCAAACAAACCACCGCTGGTAGCGGTGGTTTTTTTGTTTGCAAGCAGCAGATTA
CGCGCAGAAAAAAAGGATCTCAAGAAGATCCTTTGATCTTTTCTACGGGGTCTGACGCTCAGTGGAACGA
AAACTCACGTTAAGGGATTTTGGTCATGAGATTATCAAAAAGGATCTTCACCTAGATCCTTTTAAATTAA
AAATGAAGTTTTAAATCAATCTAAAGTATATATGAGTAAACTTGGTCTGACAGTTACCAATGCTTAATCA
GTGAGGCACCTATCTCAGCGATCTGTCTATTTCGTTCATCCATAGTTGCCTGACTCCCCGTCGTGTAGAT
AACTACGATACGGGAGGGCTTACCATCTGGCCCCAGTGCTGCAATGATACCGCGAGACCCACGCTCACCG
GCTCCAGATTTATCAGCAATAAACCAGCCAGCCGGAAGGGCCGAGCGCAGAAGTGGTCCTGCAACTTTAT
CCGCCTCCATCCAGTCTATTAATTGTTGCCGGGAAGCTAGAGTAAGTAGTTCGCCAGTTAATAGTTTGCG
CAACGTTGTTGCCATTGCTACAGGCATCGTGGTGTCACGCTCGTCGTTTGGTATGGCTTCATTCAGCTCC
GGTTCCCAACGATCAAGGCGAGTTACATGATCCCCCATGTTGTGCAAAAAAGCGGTTAGCTCCTTCGGTC
CTCCGATCGTTGTCAGAAGTAAGTTGGCCGCAGTGTTATCACTCATGGTTATGGCAGCACTGCATAATTC
TCTTACTGTCATGCCATCCGTAAGATGCTTTTCTGTGACTGGTGAGTACTCAACCAAGTCATTCTGAGAA
TAGTGTATGCGGCGACCGAGTTGCTCTTGCCCGGCGTCAATACGGGATAATACCGCGCCACATAGCAGAA
CTTTAAAAGTGCTCATCATTGGAAAACGTTCTTCGGGGCGAAAACTCTCAAGGATCTTACCGCTGTTGAG
ATCCAGTTCGATGTAACCCACTCGTGCACCCAACTGATCTTCAGCATCTTTTACTTTCACCAGCGTTTCT
GGGTGAGCAAAAACAGGAAGGCAAAATGCCGCAAAAAAGGGAATAAGGGCGACACGGAAATGTTGAATAC
TCATACTCTTCCTTTTTCAATATTATTGAAGCATTTATCAGGGTTATTGTCTCATGAGCGGATACATATT
TGAATGTATTTAGAAAAATAAACAAATAGGGGTTCCGCGCACATTTCCCCGAAAAGTGCCACCTGACGTC
GACGGATCGGGAGATCTCCCGATCCCCTATGGTGCACTCTCAGTACAATCTGCTCTGATGCCGCATAGTT
AAGCCAGTATCTGCTCCCTGCTTGTGTGTTGGAGGTCGCTGAGTAGTGCGCGAGCAAAATTTAAGCTACA
ACAAGGCAAGGCTTGACCGACAATTGCATGAAGAATCTGCTTAGGGTTAGGCGTTTTGCGCTGCTTCGCG
ATGTACGGGCCAGATATACGCGTTGACATTGATTATTGACTAGTTATTAATAGTAATCAATTACGGGGTC
ATTAGTTCATAGCCCATATATGGAGTTCCGCGTTACATAACTTACGGTAAATGGCCCGCCTGGCTGACCG
CCCAACGACCCCCGCCCATTGACGTCAATAATGACGTATGTTCCCATAGTAACGCCAATAGGGACTTTCC
ATTGACGTCAATGGGTGGAGTATTTACGGTAAACTGCCCACTTGGCAGTACATCAAGTGTATCATATGCC
AAGTACGCCCCCTATTGACGTCAATGACGGTAAATGGCCCGCCTGGCATTATGCCCAGTACATGACCTTA
TGGGACTTTCCTACTTGGCAGTACATCTACGTATTAGTCATCGCTATTACCATGGTGATGCGGTTTTGGC
AGTACATCAATGGGCGTGGATAGCGGTTTGACTCACGGGGATTTCCAAGTCTCCACCCCATTGACGTCAA
TGGGAGTTTGTTTTGGCACCAAAATCAACGGGACTTTCCAAAATGTCGTAACAACTCCGCCCCATTGACG
CAAATGGGCGGTAGGCGTGTACGGTGGGAGGTCTATATAAGCAGAGCTCTCTGGCTAACTAGAGAACCCA
CTGCTTACTGGCTTATCGAAATTAATACGACTCACTATAGGGAGACCCAAGCTGGCTAGCGTTTAAACTT
AAGCTTACCGGTGCCACCATGGCCCCAAAGAAGAAGCGGAAGGTCGGTATCCACGGAGTCCCAGCAGCCC
TGTTCCAGGACTTCACCCACCTGTACCCCCTGAGCAAGACCGTCAGATTCGAGCTGAAGCCCATCGGCCG
GACCCTGGAACACATCCACGCCAAGAACTTTCTGAGCCAGGACGAGACAATGGCCGACATGTACCAGAAA
GTGAAAGTGATCCTGGACGACTACCACCGGGACTTTATCGCCGACATGATGGGCGAAGTGAAGCTGACCA
AGCTGGCCGAGTTCTACGACGTGTACCTGAAGTTCCGGAAGAACCCCAAGGACGACGGCCTGCAGAAGCA
GCTGAAAGACCTGCAGGCTGTGCTGCGGAAAGAAAGCGTGAAGCCTATCGGAAGCGGCGGCAAGTACAAG
ACCGGCTACGACAGACTGTTCGGCGCCAAGCTGTTCAAGGACGGCAAAGAGCTGGGCGACCTGGCCAAGT
TCGTGATCGCCCAGGAAGGCGAGAGCAGCCCTAAGCTGGCCCACCTGGCCCATTTCGAGAAGTTCAGCAC
CTACTTCACCGGCTTCCACGACAACCGCAAGAACATGTACAGCGACGAGGACAAGCACACCGCCATTGCC
TACCGGCTGATCCACGAGAACCTGCCCCGGTTCATCGACAACCTGCAGATCCTGACCACCATCAAGCAGA
AGCACAGCGCCCTGTACGACCAGATCATCAACGAGCTGACCGCCAGCGGCCTGGATGTGTCTCTGGCCTC
TCACCTGGATGGCTACCACAAGCTGCTGACACAGGAAGGCATCACCGCCTACAACCGGATCATCGGAGAA
GTGAACGGCTACACCAACAAGCACAACCAGATCTGCCACAAGAGCGAGCGGATTGCCAAGCTGCGGCCCC
TGCACAAGCAGATTCTGAGCGACGGAATGGGCGTGTCCTTCCTGCCCAGCAAGTTCGCCGACGACAGCGA
GATGTGCCAGGCCGTGAATGAGTTCTACCGGCACTACACCGACGTGTTCGCCAAGGTGCAGAGCCTGTTC
GACGGCTTCGACGACCACCAGAAAGACGGCATCTACGTGGAACACAAGAACCTGAACGAGCTGTCCAAGC
AGGCCTTCGGCGACTTTGCCCTGCTGGGAAGAGTGCTGGACGGCTACTATGTGGACGTCGTGAACCCCGA
GTTCAACGAGAGATTTGCCAAGGCCAAGACCGACAACGCCAAAGCCAAGCTGACAAAAGAGAAGGACAAG
TTCATCAAGGGCGTGCACTCCCTGGCTTCTCTGGAACAGGCCATCGAGCACCACACAGCCAGACACGACG
ACGAGTCTGTGCAGGCCGGAAAGCTGGGCCAGTACTTCAAGCACGGACTGGCCGGCGTGGACAACCCCAT
CCAGAAGATCCACAACAACCACTCTACAATCAAGGGCTTCCTGGAAAGAGAGCGGCCTGCCGGCGAAAGA
GCCCTGCCCAAGATCAAGAGCGGCAAGAACCCTGAGATGACCCAGCTGAGACAGCTGAAAGAGCTGCTGG
ACAACGCCCTGAACGTGGCCCACTTCGCCAAACTGCTGACCACAAAGACCACCCTGGACAACCAGGATGG
CAACTTCTACGGCGAGTTCGGCGTGCTGTACGATGAGCTGGCCAAGATCCCTACCCTGTACAACAAAGTG
CGGGACTACCTGAGCCAGAAGCCCTTCAGCACCGAGAAGTACAAGCTGAATTTCGGCAACCCCACCCTGC
TGAACGGCTGGGACCTGAACAAAGAGAAAGATAACTTCGGCGTGATCCTGCAGAAAGATGGCTGCTACTA
CCTGGCTCTGCTGGATAAGGCCCACAAGAAGGTGTTCGATAACGCCCCCAACACCGGCAAGAATGTGTAT
CAGAAAATGGTGTATAAGCTGCTGCCTGGCCCCAACAAGATGCTGCCCAAGGTGTTCTTCGCCAAGAGCA
ACCTGGACTACTACAACCCCAGCGCCGAACTGCTGGACAAATACGCCAAGGGCACACACAAGAAAGGCGA
CAACTTCAACCTGAAGGACTGCCACGCCCTGATCGATTTCTTCAAGGCCGGCATTAACAAGCACCCCGAG
TGGCAGCACTTCGGCTTCAAGTTCAGCCCCACCAGCAGCTACCGGGACCTGAGCGACTTCTACAGAGAGG
TGGAACCCCAGGGCTACCAAGTGAAGTTCGTGGACATCAACGCCGACTACATCGACGAGCTGGTGGAACA
GGGCAAGCTGTACCTGTTTCAGATCTACAACAAGGACTTTAGCCCCAAGGCCCACGGCAAGCCCAACCTG
CACACCCTGTACTTTAAGGCCCTGTTCAGCGAGGACAACCTGGCCGACCCCATCTACAAACTGAACGGCG
AGGCCCAGATCTTCTACCGGAAGGCCAGCCTGGACATGAACGAGACAACCATCCACAGAGCCGGCGAGGT
GCTGGAAAACAAGAATCCCGACAACCCTAAGAAACGGCAGTTCGTGTACGACATCATCAAGGACAAGCGG
TACACCCAGGATAAGTTCATGCTGCACGTGCCCATCACCATGAACTTCGGAGTGCAGGGCATGACCATCA
AAGAGTTCAACAAAAAAGTGAACCAGAGCATCCAGCAGTACGACGAAGTGAATGTGATTGGCATCGACCG
GGGCGAGCGGCATCTGCTGTATCTGACCGTGATCAACAGCAAGGGCGAGATTCTGGAACAGAGATCCCTG
AACGACATCACCACCGCCTCCGCCAATGGCACCCAAGTGACCACCCCTTACCACAAGATCCTGGATAAGC
GCGAGATCGAGCGGCTGAACGCCAGAGTGGGATGGGGAGAGATCGAGACAATCAAAGAACTGAAGTCCGG
CTACCTGTCCCACGTGGTGCATCAGATCAACCAGCTGATGCTGAAGTACAACGCCATCGTGGTGCTGGAA
GATCTGAATTTTGGCTTCAAGAGGGGCCGGTTCAAGGTGGAAAAGCAGATCTACCAGAACTTCGAGAATG
CCCTGATCAAGAAACTGAACCACCTGGTGCTGAAAGACAAGGCCGACGACGAGATCGGCAGCTACAAGAA
CGCCCTGCAGCTGACTAACAACTTCACCGATCTGAAGTCCATTGGCAAGCAGACCGGCTTTCTGTTCTAC
GTGCCCGCCTGGAATACCAGCAAGATCGACCCCGAGACAGGCTTCGTGGACCTGCTGAAGCCTAGATACG
AGAATATCGCCCAGTCCCAGGCCTTCTTCGGCAAGTTCGACAAGATCTGCTACAACACCGACAAGGGCTA
CTTCGAGTTCCACATCGACTACGCCAAGTTCACCGATAAGGCCAAAAACAGCCGGCAGAAGTGGGCTATC
TGCAGCCACGGCGACAAGAGATACGTGTACGATAAGACCGCCAACCAGAACAAGGGCGCTGCCAAGGGAA
TCAACGTGAACGACGAACTGAAATCCCTGTTCGCCCGCTACCACATCAACGATAAGCAGCCCAATCTCGT
GATGGACATCTGCCAGAACAACGACAAAGAGTTTCACAAGAGCCTGATGTGCCTGCTGAAAACCCTGCTG
GCCCTGCGGTACAGCAACGCCAGCTCCGACGAGGATTTCATCCTGAGCCCCGTGGCCAACGACGAGGGCG
TGTTCTTCAATAGCGCCCTGGCCGATGACACCCAGCCCCAGAACGCTGATGCCAACGGCGCCTACCACAT
TGCCCTGAAGGGACTGTGGCTGCTGAATGAGCTGAAGAACTCCGACGATCTGAACAAAGTGAAGCTGGCC
ATCGACAACCAGACCTGGCTGAATTTCGCCCAGAACAGAAAGAGGCCGGCGGCCACGAAGAAGGCCGGCC
AGGCCAAGAAGAAGAAGGGATCCTACCCATACGATGTTCCAGATTACGCTTATCCCTACGACGTGCCTGA
TTATGCATACCCATATGATGTCCCCGACTATGCCTAAGAATTCTGCAGATATCCAGCACAGTGGCGGCCG
CTCGAGTCTAGAGGGCCCGTTTAAACCCGCTGATCAGCCTCGACTGTGCCTTCTAGTTGCCAGCCATCTG
TTGTTTGCCCCTCCCCCGTGCCTTCCTTGACCCTGGAAGGTGCCACTCCCACTGTCCTTTCCTAATAAAA
TGAGGAAATTGCATCGCATTGTCTGAGTAGGTGTCATTCTATTCTGGGGGGTGGGGTGGGGCAGGACAGC
AAGGGGGAGGATTGGGAAGACAATAGCAGGCATGCTGGGGATGCGGTGGGCTCTATGGCTTCTGAGGCGG
AAAGAACCAGCTGGGGCTCTAGGGGGTATCCCC
[124 nt withheld, positions 8924-9047]
C
[91 nt withheld, positions 9049-9139]
A
[49 nt withheld, positions 9141-9189]
CCTTTGACGTTGGAGTCCACGTTCTTT
[37 nt withheld, positions 9217-9253]
ACCCTATCTCGGTCTATTCTTTTGATTTATAAGGGATTTTGCCGATTTCGGCCTATTGGTTAAAAAATGA
GCTGATTTAACAAAAATTTAACGC
